>Addgene plasmid #138010 | pTJK637 | addgene full sequence | sequence record 275012 | Addgene NGS Result
GAGGGCCTATTTCCCATGATTCCTTCATATTTGCATATACGATACAAGGCTGTTAGAGAGATAATTGGAA
TTAATTTGACTGTAAACACAAAGATATTAGTACAAAATACGTGACGTAGAAAGTAATAATTTCTTGGGTA
GTTTGCAGTTTTAAAATTATGTTTTAAAATGGACTATCATATGCTTACCGTAACTTGAAAGTATTTCGAT
TTCTTGGCTTTATATATCTTGTGGAAAGGACGAAACACCGGCTGGGCCTACGGCAAGACGGTTTTAGAGC
TAGAAATAGCAAGTTAAAATAAGGCTAGTCCGTTATCAACTTGAAAAAGTGGCACCGAGTCGGTGCTTTT
TTGTTTTAGAGCTAGAAATAGCAAGTTAAAATAAGGCTAGTCCGTTTTTAGCGCGTGCGCCAATTCTGCA
GACAAATGGCTCTAGAGGTACCCGTTACATAACTTACGGTAAATGGCCCGCCTGGCTGACCGCCCAACGA
CCCCCGCCCATTGACGTCAATAGTAACGCCAATAGGGACTTTCCATTGACGTCAATGGGTGGAGTATTTA
CGGTAAACTGCCCACTTGGCAGTACATCAAGTGTATCATATGCCAAGTACGCCCCCTATTGACGTCAATG
ACGGTAAATGGCCCGCCTGGCATTGTGCCCAGTACATGACCTTATGGGACTTTCCTACTTGGCAGTACAT
CTACGTATTAGTCATCGCTATTACCATGGTCGAGGTGAGCCCCACGTTCTGCTTCACTCTCCCCATCTCC
CCCCCCTCCCCACCCCCAATTTTGTATTTATTTATTTTTTAATTATTTTGTGCAGCGATGGGGGCGGGGG
GGGGGGGGGCGCGCGCCAGGCGGGGCGGGGCGGGGCGAGGGGCGGGGCGGGGCGAGGCGGAGAGGTGCGG
CGGCAGCCAATCAGAGCGGCGCGCTCCGAAAGTTTCCTTTTATGGCGAGGCGGCGGCGGCGGCGGCCCTA
TAAAAAGCGAAGCGCGCGGCGGGCGGGAGTCGCTGCGCGCTGCCTTCGCCCCGTGCCCCGCTCCGCCGCC
GCCTCGCGCCGCCCGCCCCGGCTCTGACTGACCGCGTTACTCCCACAGGTGAGCGGGCGGGACGGCCCTT
CTCCTCCGGGCTGTAATTAGCTGAGCAAGAGGTAAGGGTTTAAGGGATGGTTGGTTGGTGGGGTATTAAT
GTTTAATTACCTGGAGCACCTGCCTGAAATCACTTTTTTTCAGGTTGGACCGGTGCCACCATGGACTATA
AGGACCACGACGGAGACTACAAGGATCATGATATTGATTACAAAGACGATGACGATAAGATGGCCCCAAA
GAAGAAGCGGAAGGTCGGTATCCACGGAGTCCCAGCAGCCGACAAGAAGTACAGCATCGGCCTGGACATC
GGCACCAACTCTGTGGGCTGGGCCGTGATCACCGACGAGTACAAGGTGCCCAGCAAGAAATTCAAGGTGC
TGGGCAACACCGACCGGCACAGCATCAAGAAGAACCTGATCGGAGCCCTGCTGTTCGACAGCGGCGAAAC
AGCCGAGGCCACCCGGCTGAAGAGAACCGCCAGAAGAAGATACACCAGACGGAAGAACCGGATCTGCTAT
CTGCAAGAGATCTTCAGCAACGAGATGGCCAAGGTGGACGACAGCTTCTTCCACAGACTGGAAGAGTCCT
TCCTGGTGGAAGAGGATAAGAAGCACGAGCGGCACCCCATCTTCGGCAACATCGTGGACGAGGTGGCCTA
CCACGAGAAGTACCCCACCATCTACCACCTGAGAAAGAAACTGGTGGACAGCACCGACAAGGCCGACCTG
CGGCTGATCTATCTGGCCCTGGCCCACATGATCAAGTTCCGGGGCCACTTCCTGATCGAGGGCGACCTGA
ACCCCGACAACAGCGACGTGGACAAGCTGTTCATCCAGCTGGTGCAGACCTACAACCAGCTGTTCGAGGA
AAACCCCATCAACGCCAGCGGCGTGGACGCCAAGGCCATCCTGTCTGCCAGACTGAGCAAGAGCAGACGG
CTGGAAAATCTGATCGCCCAGCTGCCCGGCGAGAAGAAGAATGGCCTGTTCGGAAACCTGATTGCCCTGA
GCCTGGGCCTGACCCCCAACTTCAAGAGCAACTTCGACCTGGCCGAGGATGCCAAACTGCAGCTGAGCAA
GGACACCTACGACGACGACCTGGACAACCTGCTGGCCCAGATCGGCGACCAGTACGCCGACCTGTTTCTG
GCCGCCAAGAACCTGTCCGACGCCATCCTGCTGAGCGACATCCTGAGAGTGAACACCGAGATCACCAAGG
CCCCCCTGAGCGCCTCTATGATCAAGAGATACGACGAGCACCACCAGGACCTGACCCTGCTGAAAGCTCT
CGTGCGGCAGCAGCTGCCTGAGAAGTACAAAGAGATTTTCTTCGACCAGAGCAAGAACGGCTACGCCGGC
TACATTGACGGCGGAGCCAGCCAGGAAGAGTTCTACAAGTTCATCAAGCCCATCCTGGAAAAGATGGACG
GCACCGAGGAACTGCTCGTGAAGCTGAACAGAGAGGACCTGCTGCGGAAGCAGCGGACCTTCGACAACGG
CAGCATCCCCCACCAGATCCACCTGGGAGAGCTGCACGCCATTCTGCGGCGGCAGGAAGATTTTTACCCA
TTCCTGAAGGACAACCGGGAAAAGATCGAGAAGATCCTGACCTTCCGCATCCCCTACTACGTGGGCCCTC
TGGCCAGGGGAAACAGCAGATTCGCCTGGATGACCAGAAAGAGCGAGGAAACCATCACCCCCTGGAACTT
CGAGGAAGTGGTGGACAAGGGCGCTTCCGCCCAGAGCTTCATCGAGCGGATGACCAACTTCGATAAGAAC
CTGCCCAACGAGAAGGTGCTGCCCAAGCACAGCCTGCTGTACGAGTACTTCACCGTGTATAACGAGCTGA
CCAAAGTGAAATACGTGACCGAGGGAATGAGAAAGCCCGCCTTCCTGAGCGGCGAGCAGAAAAAGGCCAT
CGTGGACCTGCTGTTCAAGACCAACCGGAAAGTGACCGTGAAGCAGCTGAAAGAGGACTACTTCAAGAAA
ATCGAGTGCTTCGACTCCGTGGAAATCTCCGGCGTGGAAGATCGGTTCAACGCCTCCCTGGGCACATACC
ACGATCTGCTGAAAATTATCAAGGACAAGGACTTCCTGGACAATGAGGAAAACGAGGACATTCTGGAAGA
TATCGTGCTGACCCTGACACTGTTTGAGGACAGAGAGATGATCGAGGAACGGCTGAAAACCTATGCCCAC
CTGTTCGACGACAAAGTGATGAAGCAGCTGAAGCGGCGGAGATACACCGGCTGGGGCAGGCTGAGCCGGA
AGCTGATCAACGGCATCCGGGACAAGCAGTCCGGCAAGACAATCCTGGATTTCCTGAAGTCCGACGGCTT
CGCCAACAGAAACTTCATGCAGCTGATCCACGACGACAGCCTGACCTTTAAAGAGGACATCCAGAAAGCC
CAGGTGTCCGGCCAGGGCGATAGCCTGCACGAGCACATTGCCAATCTGGCCGGCAGCCCCGCCATTAAGA
AGGGCATCCTGCAGACAGTGAAGGTGGTGGACGAGCTCGTGAAAGTGATGGGCCGGCACAAGCCCGAGAA
CATCGTGATCGAAATGGCCAGAGAGAACCAGACCACCCAGAAGGGACAGAAGAACAGCCGCGAGAGAATG
AAGCGGATCGAAGAGGGCATCAAAGAGCTGGGCAGCCAGATCCTGAAAGAACACCCCGTGGAAAACACCC
AGCTGCAGAACGAGAAGCTGTACCTGTACTACCTGCAGAATGGGCGGGATATGTACGTGGACCAGGAACT
GGACATCAACCGGCTGTCCGACTACGATGTGGACCATATCGTGCCTCAGAGCTTTCTGAAGGACGACTCC
ATCGACAACAAGGTGCTGACCAGAAGCGACAAGAACCGGGGCAAGAGCGACAACGTGCCCTCCGAAGAGG
TCGTGAAGAAGATGAAGAACTACTGGCGGCAGCTGCTGAACGCCAAGCTGATTACCCAGAGAAAGTTCGA
CAATCTGACCAAGGCCGAGAGAGGCGGCCTGAGCGAACTGGATAAGGCCGGCTTCATCAAGAGACAGCTG
GTGGAAACCCGGCAGATCACAAAGCACGTGGCACAGATCCTGGACTCCCGGATGAACACTAAGTACGACG
AGAATGACAAGCTGATCCGGGAAGTGAAAGTGATCACCCTGAAGTCCAAGCTGGTGTCCGATTTCCGGAA
GGATTTCCAGTTTTACAAAGTGCGCGAGATCAACAACTACCACCACGCCCACGACGCCTACCTGAACGCC
GTCGTGGGAACCGCCCTGATCAAAAAGTACCCTAAGCTGGAAAGCGAGTTCGTGTACGGCGACTACAAGG
TGTACGACGTGCGGAAGATGATCGCCAAGAGCGAGCAGGAAATCGGCAAGGCTACCGCCAAGTACTTCTT
CTACAGCAACATCATGAACTTTTTCAAGACCGAGATTACCCTGGCCAACGGCGAGATCCGGAAGCGGCCT
CTGATCGAGACAAACGGCGAAACCGGGGAGATCGTGTGGGATAAGGGCCGGGATTTTGCCACCGTGCGGA
AAGTGCTGAGCATGCCCCAAGTGAATATCGTGAAAAAGACCGAGGTGCAGACAGGCGGCTTCAGCAAAGA
GTCTATCCTGCCCAAGAGGAACAGCGATAAGCTGATCGCCAGAAAGAAGGACTGGGACCCTAAGAAGTAC
GGCGGCTTCGACAGCCCCACCGTGGCCTATTCTGTGCTGGTGGTGGCCAAAGTGGAAAAGGGCAAGTCCA
AGAAACTGAAGAGTGTGAAAGAGCTGCTGGGGATCACCATCATGGAAAGAAGCAGCTTCGAGAAGAATCC
CATCGACTTTCTGGAAGCCAAGGGCTACAAAGAAGTGAAAAAGGACCTGATCATCAAGCTGCCTAAGTAC
TCCCTGTTCGAGCTGGAAAACGGCCGGAAGAGAATGCTGGCCTCTGCCGGCGAACTGCAGAAGGGAAACG
AACTGGCCCTGCCCTCCAAATATGTGAACTTCCTGTACCTGGCCAGCCACTATGAGAAGCTGAAGGGCTC
CCCCGAGGATAATGAGCAGAAACAGCTGTTTGTGGAACAGCACAAGCACTACCTGGACGAGATCATCGAG
CAGATCAGCGAGTTCTCCAAGAGAGTGATCCTGGCCGACGCTAATCTGGACAAAGTGCTGTCCGCCTACA
ACAAGCACCGGGATAAGCCCATCAGAGAGCAGGCCGAGAATATCATCCACCTGTTTACCCTGACCAATCT
GGGAGCCCCTGCCGCCTTCAAGTACTTTGACACCACCATCGACCGGAAGAGGTACACCAGCACCAAAGAG
GTGCTGGACGCCACCCTGATCCACCAGAGCATCACCGGCCTGTACGAGACACGGATCGACCTGTCTCAGC
TGGGAGGCGACAAAAGGCCGGCGGCCACGAAAAAGGCCGGCCAGGCAAAAAAGAAAAAGGAATTCGGCAG
TGGAGAGGGCAGAGGAAGTCTGCTAACATGCGGTGACGTCGAGGAGAATCCTGGCCCAATGACCGAGTAC
AAGCCCACGGTGCGCCTCGCCACCCGCGACGACGTCCCCAGGGCCGTACGCACCCTCGCCGCCGCGTTCG
CCGACTACCCCGCCACGCGCCACACCGTCGATCCGGACCGCCACATCGAGCGGGTCACCGAGCTGCAAGA
ACTCTTCCTCACGCGCGTCGGGCTCGACATCGGCAAGGTGTGGGTCGCGGACGACGGCGCCGCGGTGGCG
GTCTGGACCACGCCGGAGAGCGTCGAAGCGGGGGCGGTGTTCGCCGAGATCGGCCCGCGCATGGCCGAGT
TGAGCGGTTCCCGGCTGGCCGCGCAGCAACAGATGGAAGGCCTCCTGGCGCCGCACCGGCCCAAGGAGCC
CGCGTGGTTCCTGGCCACCGTCGGCGTCTCGCCCGACCACCAGGGCAAGGGTCTGGGCAGCGCCGTCGTG
CTCCCCGGAGTGGAGGCGGCCGAGCGCGCCGGGGTGCCCGCCTTCCTGGAGACCTCCGCGCCCCACAACC
TCCCCTTCTACGAGCGGCTCGGCTTCACCGTCACCGCCGACGTCGAGGTGCCCGAAGGACCGCGCACCTG
GTGCATGACCCGCAAGCCCGGTGCCTGAGAATTCTAACTAGAGCTCGCTGATCAGCCTCGACTGTGCCTT
CTAGTTGCCAGCCATCTGTTGTTTGCCCCTCCCCCGTGCCTTCCTTGACCCTGGAAGGTGCCACTCCCAC
TGTCCTTTCCTAATAAAATGAGGAAATTGCATCGCATTGTCTGAGTAGGTGTCATTCTATTCTGGGGGGT
GGGGTGGGGCAGGACAGCAAGGGGGAGGATTGGGAAGAGAATAGCAGGCATGCTGGGGAGCGGCCGCAGG
AACCCCTAGTGATGGAGTTGGCCACTCCCTCTCTGCGCGCTCGCTCGCTCACTGAGGCCGGGCGACCAAA
GGTCGCCCGACGCCCGGGCTTTGCCCGGGCGGCCTCAGTGAGCGAGCGAGCGCGCAGCTGCCTGCAGGGG
CGCCTGATGCGGTATTTTCTCCTTACGCATCTGTGCGGTATTTCACACCGCATA
[95 nt withheld, positions 6635-6729]
T
[46 nt withheld, positions 6731-6776]
C
[141 nt withheld, positions 6778-6918]
CCTTTGACGTTGGAGTCCACGTTCTTT
[37 nt withheld, positions 6946-6982]
ACTCTATCTCGGGCTATTCTTTTGATTTATAAGGGATTTTGCCGATTTCGGTCTATTGGTTAAAAAATGA
GCTGATTTAACAAAAATTTAACGCGAATTTTAACAAAATATTAACGTTTACAATTTTATGGTGCACTCTC
AGTACAATCTGCTCTGATGCCGCATAGTTAAGCCAGCCCCGACACCCGCCAACACCCGCTGACGCGCCCT
GACGGGCTTGTCTGCTCCCGGCATCCGCTTACAGACAAGCTGTGACCGTCTCCGGGAGCTGCATGTGTCA
GAGGTTTTCACCGTCATCACCGAAACGCGCGAGACGAAAGGGCCTCGTGATACGCCTATTTTTATAGGTT
AATGTCATGATAATAATGGTTTCTTAGACGTCAGGTGGCACTTTTCGGGGAAATGTGCGCGGAACCCCTA
TTTGTTTATTTTTCTAAATACATTCAAATATGTATCCGCTCATGAGACAATAACCCTGATAAATGCTTCA
ATAATATTGAAAAAGGAAGAGTATGAGTATTCAACATTTCCGTGTCGCCCTTATTCCCTTTTTTGCGGCA
TTTTGCCTTCCTGTTTTTGCTCACCCAGAAACGCTGGTGAAAGTAAAAGATGCTGAAGATCAGTTGGGTG
CACGAGTGGGTTACATCGAACTGGATCTCAACAGCGGTAAGATCCTTGAGAGTTTTCGCCCCGAAGAACG
TTTTCCAATGATGAGCACTTTTAAAGTTCTGCTATGTGGCGCGGTATTATCCCGTATTGACGCCGGGCAA
GAGCAACTCGGTCGCCGCATACACTATTCTCAGAATGACTTGGTTGAGTACTCACCAGTCACAGAAAAGC
ATCTTACGGATGGCATGACAGTAAGAGAATTATGCAGTGCTGCCATAACCATGAGTGATAACACTGCGGC
CAACTTACTTCTGACAACGATCGGAGGACCGAAGGAGCTAACCGCTTTTTTGCACAACATGGGGGATCAT
GTAACTCGCCTTGATCGTTGGGAACCGGAGCTGAATGAAGCCATACCAAACGACGAGCGTGACACCACGA
TGCCTGTAGCAATGGCAACAACGTTGCGCAAACTATTAACTGGCGAACTACTTACTCTAGCTTCCCGGCA
ACAATTAATAGACTGGATGGAGGCGGATAAAGTTGCAGGACCACTTCTGCGCTCGGCCCTTCCGGCTGGC
TGGTTTATTGCTGATAAATCTGGAGCCGGTGAGCGTGGAAGCCGCGGTATCATTGCAGCACTGGGGCCAG
ATGGTAAGCCCTCCCGTATCGTAGTTATCTACACGACGGGGAGTCAGGCAACTATGGATGAACGAAATAG
ACAGATCGCTGAGATAGGTGCCTCACTGATTAAGCATTGGTAACTGTCAGACCAAGTTTACTCATATATA
CTTTAGATTGATTTAAAACTTCATTTTTAATTTAAAAGGATCTAGGTGAAGATCCTTTTTGATAATCTCA
TGACCAAAATCCCTTAACGTGAGTTTTCGTTCCACTGAGCGTCAGACCCCGTAGAAAAGATCAAAGGATC
TTCTTGAGATCCTTTTTTTCTGCGCGTAATCTGCTGCTTGCAAACAAAAAAACCACCGCTACCAGCGGTG
GTTTGTTTGCCGGATCAAGAGCTACCAACTCTTTTTCCGAAGGTAACTGGCTTCAGCAGAGCGCAGATAC
CAAATACTGTTCTTCTAGTGTAGCCGTAGTTAGGCCACCACTTCAAGAACTCTGTAGCACCGCCTACATA
CCTCGCTCTGCTAATCCTGTTACCAGTGGCTGCTGCCAGTGGCGATAAGTCGTGTCTTACCGGGTTGGAC
TCAAGACGATAGTTACCGGATAAGGCGCAGCGGTCGGGCTGAACGGGGGGTTCGTGCACACAGCCCAGCT
TGGAGCGAACGACCTACACCGAACTGAGATACCTACAGCGTGAGCTATGAGAAAGCGCCACGCTTCCCGA
AGGGAGAAAGGCGGACAGGTATCCGGTAAGCGGCAGGGTCGGAACAGGAGAGCGCACGAGGGAGCTTCCA
GGGGGAAACGCCTGGTATCTTTATAGTCCTGTCGGGTTTCGCCACCTCTGACTTGAGCGTCGATTTTTGT
GATGCTCGTCAGGGGGGCGGAGCCTATGGAAAAACGCCAGCAACGCGGCCTTTTTACGGTTCCTGGCCTT
TTGCTGGCCTTTTGCTCACATGT
Features (pLannotate 1.2.2; 19 found; start..end, strand, type, name):
      1..241     +  promoter       U6 promoter: RNA polymerase III promoter for human U6 snRNA
    271..346     +  misc_RNA       gRNA scaffold: guide RNA scaffold for the Streptococcus pyogenes CRISPR/Cas9 system
    353..396     +  misc_RNA       gRNA scaffold (fragment): guide RNA scaffold for the Streptococcus pyogenes CRISPR/Cas9 system
    443..728     +  enhancer       CMV enhancer: human cytomegalovirus immediate early enhancer; contains an 18-bp deletion relative to the standard CMV enhancer
    730..1005    +  promoter       chicken β-actin promoter: No description available
   1006..1233    +  intron         hybrid intron: hybrid between chicken β-actin (CBA) and minute virus of mice (MMV) introns (Gray et al., 2011)
   1371..2972    +  CDS            Cas9(N): N-terminal portion of Streptococcus pyogenes Cas9 (Zetsche et al., 2015)
   2973..5471    +  CDS            Cas9(C): C-terminal portion of Streptococcus pyogenes Cas9 (Zetsche et al., 2015)
   5472..5519    +  CDS            nucleoplasmin NLS: bipartite nuclear localization signal from nucleoplasmin
   5589..6188    +  CDS            PuroR (fragment): puromycin N-acetyltransferase; pac from Streptomyces; confers resistance to puromycin
   6222..6333    +  polyA_signal   bGH poly(A) signal: bovine growth hormone polyadenylation signal
   6438..6578    +  repeat_region  AAV2 ITR: inverted terminal repeat of adeno-associated virus serotype 2 inverted
   6583..6634    -  misc_feature   bom (fragment): basis of mobility region from pBR322
   6653..7108    +  rep_origin     f1 ori (sequence partly withheld): f1 bacteriophage origin of replication; arrow indicates direction of (+) strand synthesis
   7109..7158    -  misc_feature   bom (fragment): basis of mobility region from pBR322
   7260..7295    -  CDS            rop (fragment): Rop protein, which maintains plasmids at low copy number; rop
   7390..7494    +  promoter       AmpR promoter: bla
   7495..8355    +  CDS            AmpR: β-lactamase; bla; confers resistance to ampicillin, carbenicillin, and related antibiotics
   8526..9114    +  rep_origin     ori: high-copy-number ColE1/pMB1/pBR322/pUC origin of replication
