[The description below was written by a language model from this plasmid's Addgene catalogue record and pLannotate feature annotations shown in this document.]
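Description:
pTJK637 is an all-in-one mammalian CRISPR/Cas9 expression plasmid built on the PX459 backbone and designed to knock out human GATA1. A single guide RNA targeting GATA1 was cloned through the BbsI sites of the backbone, placing the spacer between the human U6 RNA polymerase III promoter and the Streptococcus pyogenes guide RNA scaffold. The feature table also lists a second, partial scaffold fragment just downstream of the full one. The record does not explain it.

The second expression unit is driven by a hybrid promoter composed of a CMV enhancer, the chicken β-actin promoter and a hybrid intron. It expresses S. pyogenes Cas9, which the annotation software splits into contiguous N- and C-terminal portions that together form one continuous coding region. A C-terminal nucleoplasmin nuclear localization signal follows Cas9. Downstream lies the puromycin N-acetyltransferase gene, and the unit ends with a bovine growth hormone polyadenylation signal. No separate promoter is annotated for the puromycin marker, which suggests it is co-expressed from the Cas9 transcript, although the linking element between the two is not annotated. Transfected cells therefore receive the nuclease, the guide and a puromycin selection marker from a single plasmid, so edited populations can be enriched by puromycin selection.

In bacteria, the roughly 9.2 kb plasmid is maintained with a high-copy ColE1/pUC-type origin and ampicillin resistance (β-lactamase). An f1 phage origin is also present. A single AAV2 inverted terminal repeat is annotated after the poly(A) signal. With only one ITR, it appears to be a backbone remnant rather than part of a functional AAV packaging cassette. The stated use is disruption of GATA1 in human cells.
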