Addgene plasmid #138010: pTJK637
Purpose: GATA1 knockout
Depositing lab: Tami Kingsbury. Depositing organization: University of Maryland, Baltimore.
Backbone
  Vector backbone: PX459
  Vector type: Mammalian Expression, CRISPR
  Selectable markers: Puromycin
Growth in bacteria
  Bacterial resistance: Ampicillin, 100 μg/mL
  Growth temperature: 37°C
  Growth strain: NEB Stable ; Stellar Cells
  Copy number: Unknown
Gene/Insert
  Gene/Insert name: GATA1 sgRNA
  gRNA/shRNA sequence: GCTGGGCCTACGGCAAGACG
  Species: H. sapiens (human)
  Mutation: None
  Entrez Gene: GATA1 (a.k.a. ERYF1, GATA-1, GF-1, GF1, HAEADA, NF-E1, NFE1, XLANP, XLTDA, XLTT)
  Cloning method: Restriction Enzyme; 5′ cloning site Bbs1 (unknown if destroyed); 3′ cloning site Bbs1 (unknown if destroyed)
  Sequencing primers: 5′ GAGGGCCTATTTCCCATGATT
Terms and licenses: Academic/Nonprofit Terms; Industry Terms: Not Available to Industry
How to cite: pTJK637 was a gift from Tami Kingsbury (Addgene plasmid # 138010 ; http://n2t.net/addgene:138010 ; RRID:Addgene_138010)
